Addgene plasmid #53889: NDUFV3_pCSdest
Depositing lab: Roger Reeves. Depositing organization: Johns Hopkins University and School of Medicine. Publication: Survey of Human Chromosome 21 Gene Expression Effects on Early Development in Danio rerio. Edie S, Zaghloul NA, Leitch CC, Klinedinst DK, Lebron J, Thole JF, McCallion AS, Katsanis N, Reeves RH. G3 (Bethesda). 2018 Jul 2;8(7):2215-2223. doi: 10.1534/g3.118.200144. PubMed 29760202.
Backbone
  Vector backbone: pCSDest
  Backbone manufacturer: Lawson Lab (Addgene Plasmid 22423)
  Backbone size w/o insert (bp): 4095
  Vector type: Mammalian Expression
Growth in bacteria
  Bacterial resistance: Ampicillin, 100 μg/mL
  Growth temperature: 37°C
  Growth strain: Top10
  Copy number: High Copy
Gene/Insert
  Gene/Insert name: NDUFV3
  Species: H. sapiens (human)
  Insert size (bp): 327
  Entrez Gene: NDUFV3 (a.k.a. CI-10k, CI-9KD)
  Promoter: SP6 and CMV
  Cloning method: Gateway Cloning
  Sequencing primers: 5′ CMV-F; 3′ EBV-Rev
Terms and licenses: Academic/Nonprofit Terms; Industry Terms
Depositor comments: NM_001001503
How to cite: NDUFV3_pCSdest was a gift from Roger Reeves (Addgene plasmid # 53889 ; http://n2t.net/addgene:53889 ; RRID:Addgene_53889)
