[The description below was written by a language model from this plasmid's Addgene catalogue record.]
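Description:
NDUFV3_pCSdest is an expression clone of the human NDUFV3 gene in pCSDest, a Gateway destination version of the pCS2-type vector family, with a recorded backbone size of about 4.1 kb. The record classifies it as a mammalian expression vector. It is maintained in E. coli as a high-copy plasmid under ampicillin selection. No feature table is supplied, so the origin of replication, polyadenylation signal and any recombination scars are not documented here, although Gateway cloning normally leaves att sites flanking the insert.

The insert is a 327 bp NDUFV3 coding sequence, with a RefSeq transcript accession given in the depositor comments to identify the isoform. NDUFV3 encodes a small accessory subunit of mitochondrial respiratory complex I (NADH:ubiquinone oxidoreductase), also known by the aliases CI-10k and CI-9KD, and the gene lies on human chromosome 21. No epitope tags or fusion partners are recorded.

Two promoters are listed upstream of the insert. CMV drives transcription directly in transfected vertebrate cells or injected embryos, while the SP6 phage promoter allows in vitro synthesis of mRNA from the plasmid template. This dual arrangement fits the associated study, which surveyed the effects of expressing human chromosome 21 genes on early zebrafish (Danio rerio) development. The clone appears to be one member of that gene set. It is suited to overexpression experiments, by embryo injection of synthesised transcript or by DNA transfection, that ask how increased NDUFV3 dosage affects developmental phenotypes, a question relevant to trisomy 21.
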