>Addgene plasmid #53889 | NDUFV3_pCSdest | addgene partial sequence | sequence record 95334 | EBV-rev 5'-GTGGTTTGTCCAAACTCATC-3'
TACGACTCACTATAGTTCTAGAGGCTCGAGAGGATCACCACTTTGTACAAGAAAGCTGGGTTCTAGTGTC
G
[117 nt withheld, positions 72-188]
GTCAAACGGCTCAGCAGGCACTGGGGCTGGCTTTTTTGGTGGACTTTGCTTCTTGGAATTCTGTGGCTGA
CCCTTTTCACTCTTCCCTGATTCCGCAGACAAAGAAACCGTAGAAGCAAGTCCTCGAAACACCTGGGCTT
CCTGGAGCATAGTCTTCAGCGCCCCGGCTCGTCCTTGCCGCAGCAAACACGGGGCAGCCATGGTGCCTGC
TTTTTTGTACAAACTTGTGATCCTTGAATTCGAATCGATGGGATCCTGCAAAAAGAACAAGTAGCTTGTA
TTCTATAGTGTCACCTAAATCAAGCTTGCTCCGACGTCCCCAGGCAGAATGGCGGTTCCCTAAACGAGCA
TTGCTTATATAGACCTCCCATTAGGCACGCCTACCGCCCATTTACGTCAATGGAACGCCCATTTGCGTCA
TTGCCCCTCCCCATTGACGTCAATGGGGATGTACTTGGCAGCCATCGCGGGCCATTTACCGCCATTGACG
TCAATGGGAGTACTGCCAATGTACCCTGGCGTACTTCCAATAGTAATGTACTTGCCAAGTTACTATTAAT
AGATATTGATGTACTGCCAAGTGGGCCATTTACCGTCATTGACGTCAATA
